Addgene plasmid #120660: Smp_071610-Cd4-bio-His
Purpose: Expression of recombinant S. mansoni protein
Depositing lab: Gavin Wright. Depositing organization: Wellcome Sanger Institute. Publication: A library of cell-surface and secreted proteins from Schistosoma mansoni identifies early serological markers of infection. Cécile Crosnier, Anna V. Protasio, Gabriel Rinaldi, Shona Wilson, Matthew Berriman, Gavin J. Wright. bioRXiv 10.1101/593616.
Backbone
  Vector backbone: pTT3
  Backbone manufacturer: Yves Durocher, NRC
  Backbone size w/o insert (bp): 6686
  Vector type: Mammalian Expression
Growth in bacteria
  Bacterial resistance: Ampicillin, 100 μg/mL
  Growth temperature: 37°C
  Growth strain: DH5alpha
  Copy number: High Copy
Gene/Insert
  Gene/Insert name: Smp_071610
  Species: Schistosoma mansoni
  Insert size (bp): 1348
  Entrez Gene: Smp_071610 (a.k.a. Smp_071610)
  Promoter: CMV
  Tag / fusion protein: ratCd4(d3+4)-bio-6His (C terminal on backbone)
  Cloning method: Restriction Enzyme; 5′ cloning site NotI (not destroyed); 3′ cloning site AscI (not destroyed)
Terms and licenses: Academic/Nonprofit Terms; Industry Terms: Not Available to Industry
How to cite: Smp_071610-Cd4-bio-His was a gift from Gavin Wright (Addgene plasmid # 120660 ; http://n2t.net/addgene:120660 ; RRID:Addgene_120660)
