[The description below was written by a language model from this plasmid's Addgene catalogue record and pLannotate feature annotations shown in this document.]
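Description:
Smp_071610-Cd4-bio-His is a mammalian expression plasmid built on the pTT3 backbone for producing a recombinant protein from the blood fluke Schistosoma mansoni. It is maintained in E. coli through a high-copy ColE1/pUC-type origin and an ampicillin resistance gene (β-lactamase with its own promoter). The backbone also carries a fragment of the Epstein-Barr virus oriP, which in cells supplying EBNA1 allows episomal retention and supports high-yield transient expression. Short lac regulatory remnants (lacI fragment, CAP site, lac promoter and operator) and other small fragments are backbone leftovers with no apparent role in expression.

The expression cassette is driven by the CMV enhancer and immediate early promoter, which span the numbering origin of the circular sequence. Downstream lie adenovirus-derived leader and splice elements and a chimeric intron fragment, which generally improve transcript processing; the annotated adenoviral terminal protein fragment on the opposite strand most likely reflects this adenoviral leader sequence rather than a functional coding region. A fragment matching a mouse immunoglobulin heavy chain signal sequence precedes the roughly 1.3 kb Smp_071610 insert, cloned between retained NotI and AscI sites. The insert itself is not annotated in the feature table but corresponds to the gap before the Cd4 feature. It is fused at its C terminus to rat Cd4 domains 3 and 4, followed according to the record by a biotinylation sequence and a 6xHis tag, and the cassette ends with a rabbit β-globin polyadenylation signal. The tags allow detection, capture through biotin and nickel-affinity purification. The plasmid belongs to a library of S. mansoni cell-surface and secreted proteins used to identify early serological markers of infection.
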