Features (pLannotate 1.2.2; 18 found; start..end, strand, type, name):
      2..201     +  promoter       CMV promoter: human cytomegalovirus (CMV) immediate early promoter
    269..307     +  misc_feature   Ad SA (fragment): adenovirus major late transcript splice acceptor (Friedrich and Soriano, 1991)
    340..549     -  CDS            PTP (fragment): TERM_ADE02 - Experimental evidence at protein level: Swiss-Prot protein existence level 1. Protein covalently bound to the viral DNA that acts as a primer for viral genomic replication by DNA strand displacement. Assembles on the viral origin of replication in an initiation complex with viral polymerase, DBP, host NFIA and host POU2F1/OCT1. During initiation, the polymerase covalently couples the first dCTP with Ser- 580 of pTP. The terminal protein stimulates the template activity over 20 fold compared to protein-free templates. Neo-synthesized viral genomes are linked to two preterminal prot
    580..669     +  intron         chimeric intron (fragment): chimera between introns from adenovirus and immunoglobulin heavy chain genes
    688..734     +  CDS            IgH signal sequence (fragment): signal sequence from the mouse immunoglobulin heavy chain variable region
   2158..2721    +  CDS            Cd4 (fragment): CD4_RAT - Experimental evidence at protein level: Swiss-Prot protein existence level 1. Integral membrane glycoprotein that plays an essential role in the immune response and serves multiple functions in responses against both external and internal offenses. In T-cells, functions primarily as a coreceptor for MHC class II molecule:peptide complex. The antigens presented by class II peptides are derived from extracellular proteins while class I peptides are derived from cytosolic proteins. Interacts simultaneously with the T-cell receptor (TCR) and the MHC class II presented by antigen presenti
   2881..2936    +  polyA_signal   β-globin poly(A) signal: rabbit β-globin polyadenylation signal (Gil and Proudfoot, 1987)
   3450..5131    -  rep_origin     oriP (fragment): Epstein-Barr virus oriP replication origin (Yates et al., 2000)
   5258..5362    +  promoter       AmpR promoter: bla
   5363..6223    +  CDS            AmpR: β-lactamase; bla; confers resistance to ampicillin, carbenicillin, and related antibiotics
   6394..6982    +  rep_origin     ori: high-copy-number ColE1/pMB1/pBR322/pUC origin of replication
   7165..7257    +  CDS            lacI (fragment): lac repressor; lacI; The lac repressor binds to the lac operator to inhibit transcription in E. coli. This inhibition can be relieved by adding lactose or isopropyl-β-D-thiogalactopyranoside (IPTG).
   7270..7291    +  protein_bind   CAP binding site: CAP binding activates transcription in the presence of cAMP. E. coli catabolite activator protein
   7306..7336    +  promoter       lac promoter: promoter for the E. coli lac operon
   7344..7360    +  protein_bind   lac operator: The lac repressor binds to the lac operator to inhibit transcription in E. coli. This inhibition can be relieved by adding lactose or isopropyl-β-D-thiogalactopyranoside (IPTG). lac repressor encoded by lacI
   7430..7446    +  promoter       tet promoter (fragment): E. coli promoter for tetracycline efflux protein gene
   7456..7481    -  CDS            bla(M) (fragment): β-lactamase lacking the signal sequence; bla(M); allows cytosolic expression of β-lactamase
   7655..8034    +  enhancer       CMV enhancer: human cytomegalovirus immediate early enhancer
>Addgene plasmid #120660 | Smp_071610-Cd4-bio-His | addgene full sequence | sequence record 234484 | Addgene NGS Result
GTGATGCGGTTTTGGCAGTACACCAATGGGCGTGGATAGCGGTTTGACTCACGGGGATTTCCAAGTCTCC
ACCCCATTGACGTCAATGGGAGTTTGTTTTGGCACCAAAATCAACGGGACTTTCCAAAATGTCGTAATAA
CCCCGCCCCGTTGACGCAAATGGGCGGTAGGCGTGTACGGTGGGAGGTCTATATAAGCAGAGCTCGTTTA
GTGAACCGTCAGATCCTCACTCTCTTCCGCATCGCTGTCTGCGAGGGCCAGCTGTTGGGCTCGCGGTTGA
GGACAAACTCTTCGCGGTCTTTCCAGTACTCTTGGATCGGAAACCCGTCGGCCTCCGAACGGTACTCCGC
CACCGAGGGACCTGAGCGAGTCCGCATCGACCGGATCGGAAAACCTCTCGAGAAAGGCGTCTAACCAGTC
ACAGTCGCAAGGTAGGCTGAGCACCGTGGCGGGCGGCAGCGGGTGGCGGTCGGGGTTGTTTCTGGCGGAG
GTGCTGCTGATGATGTAATTAAAGTAGGCGGTCTTGAGACGGCGGATGGTCGAGGTGAGGTGTGGCAGGC
TTGAGATCCAGCTGTTGGGGTGAGTACTCCCTCTCAAAAGCGGGCATTACTTCTGCGCTAAGATTGTCAG
TTTCCAAAAACGAGGAGGATTTGATATTCACCTGGCCCGATCTGGCCATACACTTGAGTGACAATGACAT
CCACTTTGCCTTTCTCTCCACAGGTGTCCACTCCCAGGTCCAAGTTTGCCACCATGGAGTTTCAGACCCA
GGTACTCATGTCCCTGCTGCTCTGCATGTCTGGTGCGGCCGCCATCCCTTGGCCCCCCAAAGAGAACTAC
TTCGACCAGACCCTGGACCACTTCAATTTTCAGGCCCGGAACCTGACCTTCAAGCAGAGATACCTGTACG
AGGACAAGTGGTTCAAGCCCAACGGCCCCATCTTCTTCTACTGCGGCAACGAGGGCGGCATCGACGGCTT
TTGGAACAACACCGGCCTGATCTTCGAGCTGGCCCCCAGCTTCAACGCCTTCGTGCTGTTCGCCGAGCAC
CGGTACTACGGCAAGAGCCTGCCCTTCAACACCAGCTTCCAGCAGCCCTACATCCAGTACCTGAGCATCG
ATCAGGCCCTGGCCGACTACGCCTACCTGATCGAGGGCATCAAGAGCACCTTCAACATGACCCGGTCCCT
GGTGGTGGCCTTCGGCGGCTCTTATGGCGGCATGCTGGCCGCCTACATGCGGGCCAAGTACCCCCACATC
ATCAAGGGCGCCCTGGCCAGCAGCGCCCCTGTCAGATGGGTGGCCGGCGAGGGCAACTTCCACGACTTCT
TCGAGAGCGTGACCAAGGACTACCGGGACGCCGACCCCAAGTGCAGCGAGAAGATCAAGAACGCCTTCAA
CCTGGCCGTGCAGCTGAGCCAGAAGCCCGACATCGGCTACAAGCAGCTGAGCAACGACCTGCGGCTGTGC
AAGCCCATCCAGAACGACTTCGAGTTCTACTGGGTGCTGAAGTGGGCCCGGAATGCCTTCGTGATGATGG
CCATGCTGGACTACCCCTACAAGGCCAGCTTCATGGCCAGCCTGCCCGCCAACCCCGTGAACGTGTCCTG
CAAGAACGCCCTGGCCGTGACCGACCTGATCCCCACCCTGAGAGAAGCCGTGGGCGTGTTCTACAACAGC
AGCCAGTCCCTGCCCTGCTTCGACTACAAGACCCAGTTCATCGAGTGCGCCGACATCACCGGCTGCGGCC
TGGGCTCTGATAGCCTGGCCTGGGACTTCCAGAGCTGCACCGAGATGAACCTGCACGACGACAGCGACAG
CACCACCAACGACATGTTCGTGTCCCTGCCCCTGACCAAGCAGCAGGTCACAAGCTACTGCCAGCGGAGA
TGGGGCGTGACCCCCGCCTTCAATCAGCTGAGCACCTTCTACGGCGACAACATCTGGAAAACCAGCAGCA
ACATCATCTTCAGCAACGGCAACCTGGACCCCTGGATGGGCGGAGGCATCCTGACCGACCAGAGCGAGAA
AGTGATCAGCCTGGTGCTGGACGGCGGAGCCCACCACCTGGACCTGAGAAGCCCCGACCCCAACGACCCC
CCTAGCGCTAGACAGGTCCGACAGATCGAGGTGCAGACCATCAGAAGCTGGCTGGACCTGGGCGCGCCGT
CGACCTCCATCACGGCCTATAAGAGTGAGGGGGAGTCAGCGGAGTTCTCCTTCCCACTCAACCTTGGAGA
GGAAAGCCTGCAGGGAGAGTTGAGATGGAAGGCAGAGAAGGCTCCTTCTTCCCAGTCCTGGATCACCTTC
TCCCTAAAGAACCAAAAGGTGTCTGTGCAGAAGTCTACTAGCAACCCCAAGTTCCAGCTGTCCGAAACGC
TCCCACTCACCCTTCAGATACCCCAGGTCTCCCTTCAGTTTGCTGGTTCTGGCAACCTGACCCTGACTCT
GGACAGAGGGATACTGTATCAGGAAGTGAACCTGGTGGTGATGAAAGTGACTCAGCCCGACAGCAACACT
TTGACCTGTGAGGTGATGGGACCCACCTCACCCAAGATGAGACTGATCTTGAAGCAGGAGAATCAGGAGG
CCAGGGTCTCCAGGCAGGAGAAAGTGATTCAAGTGCAGGCCCCTGAAGCAGGGGTGTGGCAATGTCTACT
GAGTGAAGGTGAAGAGGTCAAGATGGACTCCAAGATCCAGGTTTTATCCAAAGGGTTGAATTCCGGCAGC
CTGCACCACATCCTGGACGCCCAGAAGATGCTGTGGAACCACAGGGACAGGAACCTGCCTCCTCTGGCCC
CTCTGGGCCCCCACCACCATCACCACCATTGAGTCTAGACACGTGATTAATTAAGGATCCCCCGACCTCG
ACCTCTGGCTAATAAAGGAAATTTATTTTCATTGCAATAGTGTGTTGGAATTTTTTGTGTCTCTCACTCG
GAAGGACATATGGGAGGGCAAATCATTTGGTCGAGATCCCTCGGAGATCTCTAGCTAGAGGATCGATCCC
CGCCCCGGACGAACTAAACCTGACTACGACATCTCTGCCCCTTCTTCGCGGGGCAGTGCATGTAATCCCT
TCAGTTGGTTGGTACAACTTGCCAACTGGGCCCTGTTCCACATGTGACACGGGGGGGGACCAAACACAAA
GGGGTTCTCTGACTGTAGTTGACATCCTTATAAATGGATGTGCACATTTGCCAACACTGAGTGGCTTTCA
TCCTGGAGCAGACTTTGCAGTCTGTGGACTGCAACACAACATTGCCTTTATGTGTAACTCTTGGCTGAAG
CTCTTACACCAATGCTGGGGGACATGTACCTCCCAGGGGCCCAGGAAGACTACGGGAGGCTACACCAACG
TCAATCAGAGGGGCCTGTGTAGCTACCGATAAGCGGACCCTCAAGAGGGCATTAGCAATAGTGTTTATAA
GGCCCCCTTGTTAACCCTAAACGGGTAGCATATGCTTCCCGGGTAGTAGTATATACTATCCAGACTAACC
CTAATTCAATAGCATATGTTACCCAACGGGAAGCATATGCTATCGAATTAGGGTTAGTAAAAGGGTCCTA
AGGAACAGCGATATCTCCCACCCCATGAGCTGTCACGGTTTTATTTACATGGGGTCAGGATTCCACGAGG
GTAGTGAACCATTTTAGTCACAAGGGCAGTGGCTGAAGATCAAGGAGCGGGCAGTGAACTCTCCTGAATC
TTCGCCTGCTTCTTCATTCTCCTTCGTTTAGCTAATAGAATAACTGCTGAGTTGTGAACAGTAAGGTGTA
TGTGAGGTGCTCGAAAACAAGGTTTCAGGTGACGCCCCCAGAATAAAATTTGGACGGGGGGTTCAGTGGT
GGCATTGTGCTATGACACCAATATAACCCTCACAAACCCCTTGGGCAATAAATACTAGTGTAGGAATGAA
ACATTCTGAATATCTTTAACAATAGAAATCCATGGGGTGGGGACAAGCCGTAAAGACTGGATGTCCATCT
CACACGAATTTATGGCTATGGGCAACACATAATCCTAGTGCAATATGATACTGGGGTTATTAAGATGTGT
CCCAGGCAGGGACCAAGACAGGTGAACCATGTTGTTACACTCTATTTGTAACAAGGGGAAAGAGAGTGGA
CGCCGACAGCAGCGGACTCCACTGGTTGTCTCTAACACCCCCGAAAATTAAACGGGGCTCCACGCCAATG
GGGCCCATAAACAAAGACAAGTGGCCACTCTTTTTTTTGAAATTGTGGAGTGGGGGCACGCGTCAGCCCC
CACACGCCGCCCTGCGGTTTTGGACTGTAAAATAAGGGTGTAATAACTTGGCTGATTGTAACCCCGCTAA
CCACTGCGGTCAAACCACTTGCCCACAAAACCACTAATGGCACCCCGGGGAATACCTGCATAAGTAGGTG
GGCGGGCCAAGATAGGGGCGCGATTGCTGCGATCTGGAGGACAAATTACACACACTTGCGCCTGAGCGCC
AAGCACAGGGTTGTTGGTCCTCATATTCACGAGGTCGCTGAGAGCACGGTGGGCTAATGTTGCCATGGGT
AGCATATACTACCCAAATATCTGGATAGCATATGCTATCCTAATCTATATCTGGGTAGCATAGGCTATCC
TAATCTATATCTGGGTAGCATATGCTATCCTAATCTATATCTGGGTAGTATATGCTATCCTAATTTATAT
CTGGGTAGCATAGGCTATCCTAATCTATATCTGGGTAGCATATGCTATCCTAATCTATATCTGGGTAGTA
TATGCTATCCTAATCTGTATCCGGGTAGCATATGCTATCCTAATAGAGATTAGGGTAGTATATGCTATCC
TAATTTATATCTGGGTAGCATATACTACCCAAATATCTGGATAGCATATGCTATCCTAATCTATATCTGG
GTAGCATATGCTATCCTAATCTATATCTGGGTAGCATAGGCTATCCTAATCTATATCTGGGTAGCATATG
CTATCCTAATCTATATCTGGGTAGTATATGCTATCCTAATTTATATCTGGGTAGCATAGGCTATCCTAAT
CTATATCTGGGTAGCATATGCTATCCTAATCTATATCTGGGTAGTATATGCTATCCTAATCTGTATCCGG
GTAGCATATGCTATCCTCATGATAAGCTGTCAAACATGAGAATTTTCTTGAAGACGAAAGGGCCTCGTGA
TACGCCTATTTTTATAGGTTAATGTCATGATAATAATGGTTTCTTAGACGTCAGGTGGCACTTTTCGGGG
AAATGTGCGCGGAACCCCTATTTGTTTATTTTTCTAAATACATTCAAATATGTATCCGCTCATGAGACAA
TAACCCTGATAAATGCTTCAATAATATTGAAAAAGGAAGAGTATGAGTATTCAACATTTCCGTGTCGCCC
TTATTCCCTTTTTTGCGGCATTTTGCCTTCCTGTTTTTGCTCACCCAGAAACGCTGGTGAAAGTAAAAGA
TGCTGAAGATCAGTTGGGTGCACGAGTGGGTTACATCGAACTGGATCTCAACAGCGGTAAGATCCTTGAG
AGTTTTCGCCCCGAAGAACGTTTTCCAATGATGAGCACTTTTAAAGTTCTGCTATGTGGCGCGGTATTAT
CCCGTGTTGACGCCGGGCAAGAGCAACTCGGTCGCCGCATACACTATTCTCAGAATGACTTGGTTGAGTA
CTCACCAGTCACAGAAAAGCATCTTACGGATGGCATGACAGTAAGAGAATTATGCAGTGCTGCCATAACC
ATGAGTGATAACACTGCGGCCAACTTACTTCTGACAACGATCGGAGGACCGAAGGAGCTAACCGCTTTTT
TGCACAACATGGGGGATCATGTAACTCGCCTTGATCGTTGGGAACCGGAGCTGAATGAAGCCATACCAAA
CGACGAGCGTGACACCACGATGCCTGCAGCAATGGCAACAACGTTGCGCAAACTATTAACTGGCGAACTA
CTTACTCTAGCTTCCCGGCAACAATTAATAGACTGGATGGAGGCGGATAAAGTTGCAGGACCACTTCTGC
GCTCGGCCCTTCCGGCTGGCTGGTTTATTGCTGATAAATCTGGAGCCGGTGAGCGTGGGTCTCGCGGTAT
CATTGCAGCACTGGGGCCAGATGGTAAGCCCTCCCGTATCGTAGTTATCTACACGACGGGGAGTCAGGCA
ACTATGGATGAACGAAATAGACAGATCGCTGAGATAGGTGCCTCACTGATTAAGCATTGGTAACTGTCAG
ACCAAGTTTACTCATATATACTTTAGATTGATTTAAAACTTCATTTTTAATTTAAAAGGATCTAGGTGAA
GATCCTTTTTGATAATCTCATGACCAAAATCCCTTAACGTGAGTTTTCGTTCCACTGAGCGTCAGACCCC
GTAGAAAAGATCAAAGGATCTTCTTGAGATCCTTTTTTTCTGCGCGTAATCTGCTGCTTGCAAACAAAAA
AACCACCGCTACCAGCGGTGGTTTGTTTGCCGGATCAAGAGCTACCAACTCTTTTTCCGAAGGTAACTGG
CTTCAGCAGAGCGCAGATACCAAATACTGTTCTTCTAGTGTAGCCGTAGTTAGGCCACCACTTCAAGAAC
TCTGTAGCACCGCCTACATACCTCGCTCTGCTAATCCTGTTACCAGTGGCTGCTGCCAGTGGCGATAAGT
CGTGTCTTACCGGGTTGGACTCAAGACGATAGTTACCGGATAAGGCGCAGCGGTCGGGCTGAACGGGGGG
TTCGTGCACACAGCCCAGCTTGGAGCGAACGACCTACACCGAACTGAGATACCTACAGCGTGAGCTATGA
GAAAGCGCCACGCTTCCCGAAGGGAGAAAGGCGGACAGGTATCCGGTAAGCGGCAGGGTCGGAACAGGAG
AGCGCACGAGGGAGCTTCCAGGGGGAAACGCCTGGTATCTTTATAGTCCTGTCGGGTTTCGCCACCTCTG
ACTTGAGCGTCGATTTTTGTGATGCTCGTCAGGGGGGCGGAGCCTATGGAAAAACGCCAGCAACGCGGCC
TTTTTACGGTTCCTGGCCTTTTGCTGGCCTTTTGCTCACATGTTCTTTCCTGCGTTATCCCCTGATTCTG
TGGATAACCGTATTACCGCCTTTGAGTGAGCTGATACCGCTCGCCGCAGCCGAACGACCGAGCGCAGCGA
GTCAGTGAGCGAGGAAGCGGAAGAGCGCCCAATACGCAAACCGCCTCTCCCCGCGCGTTGGCCGATTCAT
TAATGCAGCTGGCACGACAGGTTTCCCGACTGGAAAGCGGGCAGTGAGCGCAACGCAATTAATGTGAGTT
AGCTCACTCATTAGGCACCCCAGGCTTTACACTTTATGCTTCCGGCTCGTATGTTGTGTGGAATTGTGAG
CGGATAACAATTTCACACAGGAAACAGCTATGACCATGATTACGCCAAGCTCTAGCTAGAGGTCGACCAA
TTCTCATGTTTGACAGCTTATCATCGCAGATCCGGGCAACGTTGTTGCCATTGCTGCAGGCGCAGAACTG
GTAGGTATGGAAGATCTATACATTGAATCAATATTGGCAATTAGCCATATTAGTCATTGGTTATATAGCA
TAAATCAATATTGGCTATTGGCCATTGCATACGTTGTATCTATATCATAATATGTACATTTATATTGGCT
CATGTCCAATATGACCGCCATGTTGACATTGATTATTGACTAGTTATTAATAGTAATCAATTACGGGGTC
ATTAGTTCATAGCCCATATATGGAGTTCCGCGTTACATAACTTACGGTAAATGGCCCGCCTGGCTGACCG
CCCAACGACCCCCGCCCATTGACGTCAATAATGACGTATGTTCCCATAGTAACGCCAATAGGGACTTTCC
ATTGACGTCAATGGGTGGAGTATTTACGGTAAACTGCCCACTTGGCAGTACATCAAGTGTATCATATGCC
AAGTCCGCCCCCTATTGACGTCAATGACGGTAAATGGCCCGCCTGGCATTATGCCCAGTACATGACCTTA
CGGGACTTTCCTACTTGGCAGTACATCTACGTATTAGTCATCGCTATTACCATG
